Addgene plasmid #131860: pZmUBQ:LUC
Purpose: Transient expression of firefly luciferase from the Zea mays ubiquitin promotor
Depositing lab: Paul Schulze-Lefert. Depositing organization: Max Planck Institute for Plant Breeding Research. Publication: A cell death assay in barley and wheat protoplasts for identification and validation of matching pathogen AVR effector and plant NLR immune receptors. Saur IML, Bauer S, Lu X, Schulze-Lefert P. Plant Methods. 2019 Oct 24;15:118. doi: 10.1186/s13007-019-0502-0. eCollection 2019. PubMed 31666804.
Backbone
  Vector backbone: pZmUBQ
  Backbone size w/o insert (bp): 4344
  Total vector size (bp): 5997
  Vector type: Plant Expression
Growth in bacteria
  Bacterial resistance: Ampicillin, 100 μg/mL
  Growth temperature: 37°C
  Growth strain: DH5alpha
  Copy number: Unknown
Gene/Insert
  Gene/Insert name: luciferase
  Species: firefly
  Insert size (bp): 1653
  Promoter: ZmUBQ
  Cloning method: Unknown
  Sequencing primers: 5′ TTAGCCCTGCCTTCATACGC; 3′ ACCGCGCGCGATAATTTATC
Terms and licenses: Academic/Nonprofit Terms; Industry Terms: Not Available to Industry
How to cite: pZmUBQ:LUC was a gift from Paul Schulze-Lefert (Addgene plasmid # 131860 ; http://n2t.net/addgene:131860 ; RRID:Addgene_131860)
