[The description below was written by a language model from this plasmid's Addgene catalogue record.]
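Description:
pZmUBQ:LUC is a plant expression plasmid built on the pZmUBQ backbone (about 4.3 kb) that carries a 1,653 bp firefly luciferase coding sequence, giving a total size of roughly 6.0 kb. The luciferase gene is placed under control of the Zea mays ubiquitin (ZmUBQ) promoter, a strong constitutive promoter widely used to drive high-level transgene expression in monocots such as maize, barley and wheat. The plasmid is propagated in standard E. coli cloning strains with ampicillin selection. The record does not state the origin of replication, the copy number, the transcriptional terminator or the cloning method used, and no feature table is available to confirm these elements. No plant selectable marker or T-DNA borders are recorded, consistent with a vector meant for direct DNA delivery rather than stable transformation.

The stated purpose is transient expression of firefly luciferase. The associated work describes a cell death assay in barley and wheat protoplasts for identifying and validating matching pairs of pathogen avirulence (AVR) effectors and plant NLR immune receptors. In that type of assay, a constitutively expressed luciferase reporter typically serves as a proxy for cell viability: protoplasts co-transfected with the reporter and candidate effector and receptor constructs yield reduced luminescence when recognition triggers cell death, compared with controls lacking a matching pair. More generally, the construct can serve as a quantitative reporter or transfection control for transient expression experiments in cereal cells.
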