>Addgene plasmid #131860 | pZmUBQ:LUC | addgene full sequence | sequence record 258863 | Addgene NGS Result
AGTATCGATCTAGGATAGGTATACATGTTGATGTGGGTTTTACTGATGCATATACATGATGGCATATGCA
GCATCTATTCATATGCTCTAACCTTGAGTACCTATCTATTATAATAAACAAGTATGTTTTATAATTATTT
TGATCTTGATATACTTGGATGATGGCATATGCAGCAGCTATATGTGGATTTTTTTAGCCCTGCCTTCATA
CGCTATTTATTTGCTTGGTACTGTTTCTTTTGTCGATGCTCACTAGTGCCGGCCTGCAGTCTAGAGTCGA
CCGCAAGACCCTTCCTCTATATAAGGAAGTTCATTTCATTTGGAGAGGACACGCTCGAGTGGCCACCATG
GAAGACGCCAAAAACATAAAGAAAGGCCCGGCGCCATTCTATCCTCTTGAGGATGGAACCGCTGGAGAGC
AACTGCATAAGGCTATGAAGAGATACGCCCTGGTTCCTGGAACAATTGCTTTTACAGATGCACATATCGA
GGTGAACATCACGTACGCGGAATACTTCGAAATGTCCGTTCGGTTGGCAGAAGCTATGAAACGATATGGG
CTGAATACAAATCACAGAATCGTCGTATGCAGTGAAAACTCTCTTCAATTCTTTATGCCGGTGTTGGGCG
CGTTATTTATCGGAGTTGCAGTTGCGCCCGCGAACGACATTTATAATGAACGTGAATTGCTCAACAGTAT
GAACATTTCGCAGCCTACCGTAGTGTTTGTTTCCAAAAAGGGGTTGCAAAAAATTTTGAACGTGCAAAAA
AAATTACCAATAATCCAGAAAATTATTATCATGGATTCTAAAACGGATTACCAGGGATTTCAGTCGATGT
ACACGTTCGTCACATCTCATCTACCTCCCGGTTTTAATGAATACGATTTTGTACCAGAGTCCTTTGATCG
TGACAAAACAATTGCACTGATAATGAACTCCTCTGGATCTACTGGGTTACCTAAGGGTGTGGCCCTTCCG
CATAGAACTGCCTGCGTCAGATTCTCGCATGCCAGAGATCCTATTTTTGGCAATCAAATCATTCCGGATA
CTGCGATTTTAAGTGTTGTTCCATTCCATCACGGTTTTGGAATGTTTACTACACTCGGATATTTGATATG
TGGATTTCGAGTCGTCTTAATGTATAGATTTGAAGAAGAGCTGTTTTTACGATCCCTTCAGGATTACAAA
ATTCAAAGTGCGTTGCTAGTACCAACCCTATTTTCATTCTTCGCCAAAAGCACTCTGATTGACAAATACG
ATTTATCTAATTTACACGAAATTGCTTCTGGGGGCGCACCTCTTTCGAAAGAAGTCGGGGAAGCGGTTGC
AAAACGCTTCCATCTTCCAGGGATACGACAAGGATATGGGCTCACTGAGACTACATCAGCTATTCTGATT
ACACCCGAGGGGGATGATAAACCGGGCGCGGTCGGTAAAGTTGTTCCATTTTTTGAAGCGAAGGTTGTGG
ATCTGGATACCGGGAAAACGCTGGGCGTTAATCAGAGAGGCGAATTATGTGTCAGAGGACCTATGATTAT
GTCCGGTTATGTAAACAATCCGGAAGCGACCAACGCCTTGATTGACAAGGATGGATGGCTACATTCTGGA
GACATAGCTTACTGGGACGAAGACGAACACTTCTTCATAGTTGACCGCTTGAAGTCTTTAATTAAATACA
AAGGATATCAGGTGGCCCCCGCTGAATTGGAATCAATATTGTTACAACACCCCAACATCTTCGACGCGGG
CGTGGCAGGTCTTCCCGACGATGACGCCGGTGAACTTCCCGCCGCCGTTGTTGTTTTGGAGCACGGAAAG
ACGATGACGGAAAAAGAGATCGTGGATTACGTCGCCAGTCAAGTAACAACCGCGAAAAAGTTGCGCGGAG
GAGTTGTGTTTGTGGACGAAGTACCGAAAGGTCTTACCGGAAAACTCGACGCAAGAAAAATCAGAGAGAT
CCTCATAAAGGCCAAGAAGGGCGGAAAGTCCAAATTGTAAGAGCTCCCGGGTACCTGATCATGAGTAATT
AGCTCGAATTTCCCCGATCGTTCAAACATTTGGCAATAAAGTTTCTTAAGATTGAATCCTGTTGCCGGTC
TTGCGATGATTATCATATAATTTCTGTTGAATTACGTTAAGCATGTAATAATTAACATGTAATGCATGAC
GTTATTTATGAGATGGGTTTTTATGATTAGAGTCCCGCAATTATACATTTAATACGCGATAGAAAACAAA
ATATAGCGCGCAAACTAGGATAAATTATCGCGCGCGGTGTCATCTATGTTACTAGATCGGGAATTAGATC
TGCTAGCAGGTGGCACTTTTCGGGGAAATGTGCGCGGAACCCCTATTTGTTTATTTTTCTAAATACATTC
AAATATGTATCCGCTCATGAGACAATAACCCTGATAAATGCTTCAATAATATTGAAAAAGGAAGAGTATG
AGTATTCAACATTTCCGTGTCGCCCTTATTCCCTTTTTTGCGGCATTTTGCCTTCCTGTTTTTGCTCACC
CAGAAACGCTGGTGAAAGTAAAAGATGCTGAAGATCAGTTGGGTGCACGAGTGGGTTACATCGAACTGGA
TCTCAACAGCGGTAAGATCCTTGAGAGTTTTCGCCCCGAAGAACGTTTTCCAATGATGAGCACTTTTAAA
GTTCTGCTATGTGGCGCGGTATTATCCCGTATTGACGCCGGGCAAGAGCAACTCGGTCGCCGCATACACT
ATTCTCAGAATGACTTGGTTGAGTACTCACCAGTCACAGAAAAGCATCTTACGGATGGCATGACAGTAAG
AGAATTATGCAGTGCTGCCATAACCATGAGTGATAACACTGCGGCCAACTTACTTCTGACAACGATCGGA
GGACCGAAGGAGCTAACCGCTTTTTTGCACAACATGGGGGATCATGTAACTCGCCTTGATCGTTGGGAAC
CGGAGCTGAATGAAGCCATACCAAACGACGAGCGTGACACCACGATGCCTGTAGCAATGGCAACAACGTT
GCGCAAACTATTAACTGGCGAACTACTTACTCTAGCTTCCCGGCAACAATTAATAGACTGGATGGAGGCG
GATAAAGTTGCAGGACCACTTCTGCGCTCGGCCCTTCCGGCTGGCTGGTTTATTGCTGATAAATCTGGAG
CCGGTGAGCGTGGGTCTCGCGGTATCATTGCAGCACTGGGGCCAGATGGTAAGCCCTCCCGTATCGTAGT
TATCTACACGACGGGGAGTCAGGCAACTATGGATGAACGAAATAGACAGATCGCTGAGATAGGTGCCTCA
CTGATTAAGCATTGGTAACTGTCAGACCAAGTTTACTCATATATACTTTAGATTGATTTAAAACTTCATT
TTTAATTTAAAAGGATCTAGGTGAAGATCCTTTTTGATAATCTCATGACCAAAATCCCTTAACGTGAGTT
TTCGTTCCACTGAGCGTCAGACCCCGTAGAAAAGATCAAAGGATCTTCTTGAGATCCTTTTTTTCTGCGC
GTAATCTGCTGCTTGCAAACAAAAAAACCACCGCTACCAGCGGTGGTTTGTTTGCCGGATCAAGAGCTAC
CAACTCTTTTTCCGAAGGTAACTGGCTTCAGCAGAGCGCAGATACCAAATACTGTTCTTCTAGTGTAGCC
GTAGTTAGGCCACCACTTCAAGAACTCTGTAGCACCGCCTACATACCTCGCTCTGCTAATCCTGTTACCA
GTGGCTGCTGCCAGTGGCGATAAGTCGTGTCTTACCGGGTTGGACTCAAGACGATAGTTACCGGATAAGG
CGCAGCGGTCGGGCTGAACGGGGGGTTCGTGCACACAGCCCAGCTTGGAGCGAACGACCTACACCGAACT
GAGATACCTACAGCGTGAGCTATGAGAAAGCGCCACGCTTCCCGAAGGGAGAAAGGCGGACAGGTATCCG
GTAAGCGGCAGGGTCGGAACAGGAGAGCGCACGAGGGAGCTTCCAGGGGGAAACGCCTGGTATCTTTATA
GTCCTGTCGGGTTTCGCCACCTCTGACTTGAGCGTCGATTTTTGTGATGCTCGTCAGGGGGGCGGAGCCT
ATGGAAAAACGCCAGCAACGCGGCCTTTTTACGGTTCCTGGCCTTTTGCTGGCCTTTTGCTCACATGTTC
TTTCCTGCGTTATCCCCTGATTCTGTGGATAACCGTATTACCGCCTTTGAGTGAGCTGATACCGCTCGCC
GCAGCCGAACGACCGAGCGCAGCGAGTCAGTGAGCGAGGAAGCGGAAGAGCGCCCAATACGCAAACCGCC
TCTCCCCGCGCGTTGGCCGATTCATTAATGCAGTGGATCAAGCTTGGATCCTTAATGAGCATTGCATGTC
TAAGTTATAAAAAATTACCACATATTTTTTTGTCACACTTGTTTGAAGTGCAGTTTATCTATCTTTATAC
ATATATTTAAACTTCACTCTACGAATAATATAATCTATAGTACTACAATAATATCAGTGTTTTAGAGAAT
CATATAAATGAACAGTTAGACATGGTCTAAAGGACAATTGAGTACTTTGACAACAGGACTCTACAGTTTT
ATCTCTTTAGTGTGCATGTGTTCTCCTTTTTTTTTGCAAATAGCTTCACCTATATAATACTTCATCCATT
TTATTAGTACATCCATTTAGGGTTTAGGGTTAATGGTTTTTATAGACTAATTTTTTTAGTACATCTATTT
TATTCTATTTTAGCCTCTAAATTAAGAAAACTAAAACTCTATTTTAGTTTTTTTATTTAATAATTTAGAT
ATAAAATAGAATAAAATAAAGTGACTAAAAATTAAACAAATACCCTTTAAGAAATTAAAAAAACTAAGGA
AACATTTTTCTTGTTTCGAGTAGATAATGCCAGCCTGTTAAACGCCGTCGACGAGTCTAACGGACACCAA
CCAGCGAACCAGCAGCGTCGCGTCGGGCCAAGCGAAGCAGACGGCACGGCATCTCTGTCGCTGCCTCTGG
GCCCCTCTCGAGAGTTCCGCTCCACCGTTGGACTTGCTCCGCTGTCGGCATCCAGAAATTGCGTGGCGGA
GCGGCAGACGTGAGCCGGCACGGCAGGCGGCCTCCTCCTCCTCTCACGGCACCGGCAGCTACGGGGGATT
CCTTTCCCACCGCTCCTTCGCTTTCCCTTCCTCGCCCGCCGTAATAAATAGACACCCCCTCCACACCCTC
TTTCCCCAACCTCGTGTTGTTCGGAGCGCACACACACACAACCAGATCTCCCCCAAATCCACCCGTCGGC
ACCTCCGCTTCAAGGTACGCCGCTCGTCCTCCCCCCCCCCTCTCTACCTTCTCTAGATCGGCGTTCCGGT
CCATGGTTAGGGCCCGGTAGTTCTACTTCTGTTCATGTTTGTGTTAGATCCGTGTTTGTGATAGATCCGT
GCTGCTAGCGTTCGTACACGGATGCGACCTGTACGTCAGACACGTTCTGATTGCTAACTTGCCAGTGTTT
CTCTTTGGGGAATCCTGGGATGGCTCTAGCCGTTCCGCAGACGGGATCGATTTCATGATTTTTTTTTGTT
TCGTTGCATAGGGTTTGGTTTGCCCTTTTCCTTTATTTCAATATATGCCGTGCACTTGTTTGTCGGGTCA
TCTTTTCATGTTTTTTTTTTGGCTTGGTTGTGATGATGTGGTCTGGTTGGGCGGTCGTTCTAAATCGGAG
TAGAATTCTGTTTCAAACTACCTGGTGGATTTATTAATTTTGGATCTGTATGTGTGTGCCATACATATTC
ATAGTTACGAATTGAAGATGATGGATGGAAATATCGATCTAGGATAGGTATACATGTTGATGCGGGTTTT
ACTGATGCATATACAGAGATGCTTTTTGTTCGCTTGGTTGTGATGATGTGGTGTGGTTGGGCGGTCGTTC
ATTCGTTCTAGATCGGAGTAGAATACTGTTTCAAACTAACTGGTGGATTTATTAATTTTGGATCTGTATG
TGTGTGCCATACATCTTCATAGTTACGAGTTTAAGATGATGGATGGA
